>Addgene plasmid #234232 | pAIP4_2ESK | addgene full sequence | sequence record 464196 | Addgene NGS Result
GCCTTACTGGTTAGCAGAATGAATCACCGATACGCGAGCGAACGTGAAGCGACTGCTGCTGCAAAACGTC
TGCGACCTGAGCAACAACATGAATGGTCTTCGGTTTCCGTGTTTCGTAAAGTCTGGAAACGCGGAAGTCA
GCGCCCTGCACCATTATGTTCCGGATCTGCATCGCAGGATGCTGCTGGCTACCCTGTGGAACACCTACAT
CTGTATTAACGAAGCGCTGGCATTGACCCTGAGTGATTTTTCTCTGGTCCCGCCGCATCCATACCGCCAG
TTGTTTACCCTCACAACGTTCCAGTAACCGGGCATGTTCATCATCAGTAACCCGTATCGTGAGCATCCTC
TCTCGTTTCATCGGTATCATTACCCCCATGAACAGAAATCCCCCTTACACGGAGGCATCAGTGACCAAAC
AGGAAAAAACCGCCCTTAACATGGCCCGCTTTATCAGAAGCCAGACATTAACGCTTCTGGAGAAACTCAA
CGAGCTGGACGCGGATGAACAGGCAGACATCTGTGAATCGCTTCACGACCACGCTGATGAGCTTTACCGC
AGCTGCCTCGCGCGTTTCGGTGATGACGGTGAAAACCTCTGACACATGCAGCTCCCGGAGACGGTCACAG
CTTGTCTGTAAGCGGATGCCGGGAGCAGACAAGCCCGTCAGGGCGCGTCAGCGGGTGTTGGCGGGTGTCG
GGGCGCAGCCATGACCCAGTCACGTAGCGATAGCGGAGTGTATACTGGCTTAACTATGCGGCATCAGAGC
AGATTGTACTGAGAGTGCACCATTGCGGTGTGAAATACCGCACAGATGCGTAAGGAGAAAATACCGCATC
AGGCGCTCTTCCGCTTCCTCGCTCACTGACTCGCTGCGCTCGGTCGTTCGGCTGCGGCGAGCGGTATCAG
CTCACTCAAAGGCGGTAATACGGTTATCCACAGAATCAGGGGATAACGCAGGAAAGAACATGTGAGCAAA
AGGCCAGCAAAAGGCCAGGAACCGTAAAAAGGCCGCGTTGCTGGCGTTTTTCCATAGGCTCCGCCCCCCT
GACGAGCATCACAAAAATCGACGCTCAAGTCAGAGGTGGCGAAACCCGACAGGACTATAAAGATACCAGG
CGTTTCCCCCTGGAAGCTCCCTCGTGCGCTCTCCTGTTCCGACCCTGCCGCTTACCGGATACCTGTCCGC
CTTTCTCCCTTCGGGAAGCGTGGCGCTTTCTCATAGCTCACGCTGTAGGTATCTCAGTTCGGTGTAGGTC
GTTCGCTCCAAGCTGGGCTGTGTGCACGAACCCCCCGTTCAGCCCGACCGCTGCGCCTTATCCGGTAACT
ATCGTCTTGAGTCCAACCCGGTAAGACACGACTTATCGCCACTGGCAGCAGCCACTGGTAACAGGATTAG
CAGAGCGAGGTATGTAGGCGGTGCTACAGAGTTCTTGAAGTGGTGGCCTAACTACGGCTACACTAGAAGG
ACAGTATTTGGTATCTGCGCTCTGCTGAAGCCAGTTACCTTCGGAAAAAGAGTTGGTAGCTCTTGATCCG
GCAAACAAACCACCGCTGGTAGCGGTGGTTTTTTTGTTTGCAAGCAGCAGATTACGCGCAGAAAAAAAGG
ATCTCAAGAAGATCCTTTGATCTTTTCTACGGGGTCTGACGCTCAGTGGAACGAAAACTCACGTTAAGGG
ATTTTGGTCATGAACAATAAAACTGTCTGCTTACATAAACAGTAATACAAGGGGTGTTATGAGCCATATT
CAACGGGAAACGTCTTGCTCTAGGCCGCGATTAAATTCCAACATGGATGCTGATTTATATGGGTATAAAT
GGGCTCGCGATAATGTCGGGCAATCAGGTGCGACAATCTATCGATTGTATGGGAAGCCCGATGCGCCAGA
GTTGTTTCTGAAACATGGCAAAGGTAGCGTTGCCAATGATGTTACAGATGAGATGGTCAGACTAAACTGG
CTGACGGAATTTATGCCTCTTCCGACCATCAAGCATTTTATCCGTACTCCTGATGATGCATGGTTACTCA
CCACTGCGATCCCCGGGAAAACAGCATTCCAGGTATTAGAAGAATATCCTGATTCAGGTGAAAATATTGT
TGATGCGCTGGCAGTGTTCCTGCGCCGGTTGCATTCGATTCCTGTTTGTAATTGTCCTTTTAACAGCGAT
CGCGTATTTCGTCTCGCTCAGGCGCAATCACGAATGAATAACGGTTTGGTTGATGCGAGTGATTTTGATG
ACGAGCGTAATGGCTGGCCTGTTGAACAAGTCTGGAAAGAAATGCATAAACTTTTGCCATTCTCACCGGA
TTCAGTCGTCACTCATGGTGATTTCTCACTTGATAACCTTATTTTTGACGAGGGGAAATTAATAGGTTGT
ATTGATGTTGGACGAGTCGGAATCGCAGACCGATACCAGGATCTTGCCATCCTATGGAACTGCCTCGGTG
AGTTTTCTCCTTCATTACAGAAACGGCTTTTTCAAAAATATGGTATTGATAATCCTGATATGAATAAATT
GCAGTTTCATTTGATGCTCGATGAGTTTTTCTAAGAATTAATTCATGAGCGGATACATATTTGAATGTAT
TTAGAAAAATAAACAAATAGGGGTTCCGCGCACATTTCCCCGAAAAGTGCCACCTAAATTGTAAGCGTTA
ATATTTTGTTAAAATTCGCGTTAAATTTTTGTTAAATCAGCTCATTTTTTAACCAATAGGCCGAAATCGG
CAAAATCCCTTATAAATCAAAAGAATAGACCGAGATAGGGT
[37 nt withheld, positions 2772-2808]
AAAGAACGTGGACTCCAACGTCAAAGG
[49 nt withheld, positions 2836-2884]
T
[91 nt withheld, positions 2886-2976]
G
[124 nt withheld, positions 2978-3101]
CCCATTCGCCAATCCGGATATAGTTCCTCCTTTCAGCAAAAAACCCCTCAAGACCCGTTTAGAGGCCCCA
AGGGGTTATGCTAGTTATTGCTCAGCGGTGGCAGCAGCCAACTCAGCTTCCTTTCGGGCTTTGTTAGCAG
CCGGATCTCAGTGGTGGTGGTGGTGGTGCTCGAGTCATTACGAACCCATAGCGTATTTTTGGGTCCACTC
GCGAGCAATACGATTGTACTTTTCACGATCGGTTTTATAGATGCGCGCAATTTCCGGAACCAACGGGTCG
TCCGGGTTCGGATCGCAAAGCAGGCTGCAGATGGACAATAACACCTTGCTGATCGTCAGCGCCGGGCTCC
ATTGCGAACGCAGAATATCCAGGCAAATGCTGCCATTGGAGTTAATGTTCGGGTGGTAGATACGGGTGGT
GAAGGCCACCTTTGGCGGTTTGAACGGATAGTCAGTCGGAAAGTGGATCGTCAGGAAAAAGACACCACCC
TGATACGGGCTGTCGTTCGGACCCATGATGGTCGCCTGCCAATGAAACATGTCGTCACCAACTGGGCCTG
CGCTACACTGCGCAGGCGGATCTCTTGCCAGGTCATTCAGCTCTTTGTGTATCCTCTTTAGTGCCATAGC
TCCTCCAGAGCCGCCAATCTGTTCACGGTGGGCTTCAATGATGTCGTTGTCTTCCATGTCCAGGTCTTCC
GGCGCTTGATCTGCCTGGATGCGAATACCGTCATACAGGAAACGCAGGCTATCCATTTCCTTGCCCTGAC
GTTTGGCAAACGCTTCCATCAGGCGACGCAGCGGCGTGGTCTTTTTGATCTTAAAGAAAATTTCAGAGCT
GCCGTCACTAACTTTCAGGTTAATATGGGTTTCCGGTTTCACTTCCGGCTTGACTTCCGGCTTTGCTTCT
TGGTTGACTTCCGAATCTTGCAGGCTACCGTGGTGATGGTGATGGTGATGATGGTGATGAATCTTCGCCA
TCATATGTATATCTCCTTCTTAAAGTTAAACAAAATTATTTCTAGAGGGGAATTGTTATCCGCTCACAAT
TCCCCTATAGTGAGTCGTATTAATTTCGCGGGATCGAGATCGATCTCGATCCTCTACGCCGGACGCATCG
TGGCCGGCATCACCGGCGCCACAGGTGCGGTTGCTGGCGCCTATATCGCCGACATCACCGATGGGGAAGA
TCGGGCTCGCCACTTCGGGCTCATGAGCGCTTGTTTCGGCGTGGGTATGGTGGCAGGCCCCGTGGCCGGG
GGACTGTTGGGCGCCATCTCCTTGCATGCACCATTCCTTGCGGCGGCGGTGCTCAACGGCCTCAACCTAC
TACTGGGCTGCTTCCTAATGCAGGAGTCGCATAAGGGAGAGCGTCGAGATCCCGGACACCATCGAATGGC
GCAAAACCTTTCGCGGTATGGCATGATAGCGCCCGGAAGAGAGTCAATTCAGGGTGGTGAATGTGAAACC
AGTAACGTTATACGATGTCGCAGAGTATGCCGGTGTCTCTTATCAGACCGTTTCCCGCGTGGTGAACCAG
GCCAGCCACGTTTCTGCGAAAACGCGGGAAAAAGTGGAAGCGGCGATGGCGGAGCTGAATTACATTCCCA
ACCGCGTGGCACAACAACTGGCGGGCAAACAGTCGTTGCTGATTGGCGTTGCCACCTCCAGTCTGGCCCT
GCACGCGCCGTCGCAAATTGTCGCGGCGATTAAATCTCGCGCCGATCAACTGGGTGCCAGCGTGGTGGTG
TCGATGGTAGAACGAAGCGGCGTCGAAGCCTGTAAAGCGGCGGTGCACAATCTTCTCGCGCAACGCGTCA
GTGGGCTGATCATTAACTATCCGCTGGATGACCAGGATGCCATTGCTGTGGAAGCTGCCTGCACTAATGT
TCCGGCGTTATTTCTTGATGTCTCTGACCAGACACCCATCAACAGTATTATTTTCTCCCATGAAGACGGT
ACGCGACTGGGCGTGGAGCATCTGGTCGCATTGGGTCACCAGCAAATCGCGCTGTTAGCGGGCCCATTAA
GTTCTGTCTCGGCGCGTCTGCGTCTGGCTGGCTGGCATAAATATCTCACTCGCAATCAAATTCAGCCGAT
AGCGGAACGGGAAGGCGACTGGAGTGCCATGTCCGGTTTTCAACAAACCATGCAAATGCTGAATGAGGGC
ATCGTTCCCACTGCGATGCTGGTTGCCAACGATCAGATGGCGCTGGGCGCAATGCGCGCCATTACCGAGT
CCGGGCTGCGCGTTGGTGCGGACATCTCGGTAGTGGGATACGACGATACCGAAGACAGCTCATGTTATAT
CCCGCCGTTAACCACCATCAAACAGGATTTTCGCCTGCTGGGGCAAACCAGCGTGGACCGCTTGCTGCAA
CTCTCTCAGGGCCAGGCGGTGAAGGGCAATCAGCTGTTGCCCGTCTCACTGGTGAAAAGAAAAACCACCC
TGGCGCCCAATACGCAAACCGCCTCTCCCCGCGCGTTGGCCGATTCATTAATGCAGCTGGCACGACAGGT
TTCCCGACTGGAAAGCGGGCAGTGAGCGCAACGCAATTAATGTAAGTTAGCTCACTCATTAGGCACCGGG
ATCTCGACCGATGCCCTTGAGAGCCTTCAACCCAGTCAGCTCCTTCCGGTGGGCGCGGGGCATGACTATC
GTCGCCGCACTTATGACTGTCTTCTTTATCATGCAACTCGTAGGACAGGTGCCGGCAGCGCTCTGGGTCA
TTTTCGGCGAGGACCGCTTTCGCTGGAGCGCGACGATGATCGGCCTGTCGCTTGCGGTATTCGGAATCTT
GCACGCCCTCGCTCAAGCCTTCGTCACTGGTCCCGCCACCAAACGTTTCGGCGAGAAGCAGGCCATTATC
GCCGGCATGGCGGCCCCACGGGTGCGCATGATCGTGCTCCTGTCGTTGAGGACCCGGCTAGGCTGGCGGG
GTT
Features (pLannotate 1.2.2; 21 found; start..end, strand, type, name):
     14..394     -  CDS            YPB1_ECOLX: Protein predicted: Swiss-Prot protein existence level 4. From Escherichia coli.
    411..602     +  CDS            rop: Rop protein, which maintains plasmids at low copy number; rop
    704..843     +  misc_feature   bom: basis of mobility region from pBR322
   1029..1617    -  rep_origin     ori: high-copy-number ColE1/pMB1/pBR322/pUC origin of replication
   1739..2554    +  CDS            KanR: aminoglycoside phosphotransferase; aph(3')-Ia; confers resistance to kanamycin in bacteria or G418 (Geneticin®) in eukaryotes
   2563..2620    -  promoter       AmpR promoter (fragment): bla
   2673..3101    -  rep_origin     f1 ori (sequence partly withheld): f1 bacteriophage origin of replication; arrow indicates direction of (+) strand synthesis
   3138..3185    -  terminator     T7 terminator: transcription terminator for bacteriophage T7 RNA polymerase
   3193..3242    -  CDS            SET1 (fragment): solubility-enhancement tag derived from T7 phage gene 10B
   3252..3269    -  CDS            9xHis (fragment): 9xHis affinity tag
   3288..3728    -  CDS            UBE2D2: UB2D2_HUMAN - Also known as PUBC1, UBC4, UBC5B, UBCH4, UBCH5B. Experimental evidence at protein level: Swiss-Prot protein existence level 1. Accepts ubiquitin from the E1 complex and catalyzes its covalent attachment to other proteins. In vitro catalyzes 'Lys-48'- linked polyubiquitination. Mediates the selective degradation of short- lived and abnormal proteins. Functions in the E6/E6-AP-induced ubiquitination of p53/TP53. Mediates ubiquitination of PEX5 and autoubiquitination of STUB1 and TRAF6. Involved in the signal-induced conjugation and subsequent degradation of NFKBIA, FBXW2-mediated G
   3738..4034    -  CDS            SMT3: SMT3_YEAST - Experimental evidence at protein level: Swiss-Prot protein existence level 1. Not known; suppressor of MIF2 mutations. From Saccharomyces cerevisiae (strain ATCC 204508 / S288c) (Baker's yeast).
   4042..4061    -  CDS            7xHis (fragment): 6xHis affinity tag
   4093..4115    -  RBS            RBS: efficient ribosome binding site from bacteriophage T7 gene 10 (Olins and Rangwala, 1989)
   4130..4154    -  protein_bind   lac operator: The lac repressor binds to the lac operator to inhibit transcription in E. coli. This inhibition can be relieved by adding lactose or isopropyl-β-D-thiogalactopyranoside (IPTG). lac repressor encoded by lacI
   4155..4173    -  promoter       T7 promoter: promoter for bacteriophage T7 RNA polymerase
   4199..4478    +  CDS            TcR (fragment): tetracycline efflux protein; tet; confers resistance to tetracycline
   4486..4563    +  promoter       lacI promoter: lacI
   4564..5646    +  CDS            lacI: lac repressor; lacI; The lac repressor binds to the lac operator to inhibit transcription in E. coli. This inhibition can be relieved by adding lactose or isopropyl-β-D-thiogalactopyranoside (IPTG).
   5659..5680    +  protein_bind   CAP binding site: CAP binding activates transcription in the presence of cAMP. E. coli catabolite activator protein
   5695..5986    +  CDS            TcR (fragment): tetracycline efflux protein; tet; confers resistance to tetracycline
