[The description below was written by a language model from this plasmid's Addgene catalogue record and pLannotate feature annotations shown in this document.]
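Description:
pAIP4_2ESK is a bacterial expression plasmid built on a pET29b backbone for producing human ubiquitin-conjugating enzyme E2 D2 (UBE2D2, also known as UbcH5B) in Escherichia coli. It is selected with kanamycin through an aph(3')-Ia resistance gene and replicates from a ColE1/pMB1-type origin. The catalogue lists it as high copy, although the annotated sequence retains the rop gene and the pBR322 bom region, which are usually associated with moderated copy number. An f1 origin is also present, and the short tetracycline-resistance and AmpR-promoter fragments are non-functional backbone remnants.

The expression cassette follows the standard pET arrangement: a T7 promoter immediately followed by a lac operator, the T7 gene 10 ribosome binding site, the open reading frame and a T7 terminator, with a plasmid-borne lacI gene supplying repressor. Transcription therefore depends on a host that provides T7 RNA polymerase and can be induced with IPTG. The 447 bp UBE2D2 coding sequence, derived from synthetic DNA, was inserted by Golden Gate assembly using BsaI sites that were destroyed in the process. It sits in frame downstream of a backbone-encoded N-terminal tag recorded as 10xHis followed by yeast Smt3 (SUMO). The histidine tag allows capture on immobilised metal resin, while the Smt3 domain often aids solubility and is recognised by SUMO-specific protease, so the target can be released from the tag by cleavage. This fits the associated work on high-throughput purification by protease elution. The feature table also detects a histidine-tag fragment and a SET1 solubility-tag fragment downstream of the insert. The record does not state whether these are translated, and they may be untranslated backbone remnants.
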