Addgene plasmid #234232: pAIP4_2ESK
Purpose: Heterologous protein expression of ubiquitin-conjugating enzyme E2 D2 in Escherichia coli
Depositing lab: Christopher Bahl. Depositing organization: AI Proteins. Publication: Facile, high-throughput protein purification enabled by high-efficiency protease elution. Cárcamo Noriega EN, Truebridge IS, Teets FD 3rd, Bowman JW 3rd, Rodriguez N, Howard TA, Bahl CD. Protein Sci. 2026 Sep;35(9):e70746. doi: 10.1002/pro.70746. PubMed 42555168.
Backbone
  Vector backbone: pET29b
  Backbone size w/o insert (bp): 5679
  Vector type: Bacterial Expression
Growth in bacteria
  Bacterial resistance: Kanamycin, 50 μg/mL
  Growth temperature: 37°C
  Growth strain: DH10B
  Copy number: High Copy
Gene/Insert
  Gene/Insert name: 2ESK (alt names: UB2D2_HUMAN; Ubiquitin-conjugating enzyme E2 D2 (EC 2.3.2.23))
  Species: H. sapiens (human)
  Insert size (bp): 447
  Entrez Gene: UBE2D2 (a.k.a. E2(17)KB2, PUBC1, UBC4, UBC4/5, UBCH4, UBCH5B)
  Promoter: T7
  Tag / fusion protein: 10x HisTag-Smt3 (N terminal on backbone)
  Cloning method: Golden Gate
  Sequencing primers: 5′ T7-promoter; 3′ T7-Term
Resource information
  A portion of this plasmid was derived from a plasmid made by: Synthetic DNA
Terms and licenses: Academic/Nonprofit Terms; Industry Terms
Depositor comments: 5' cloning site: BsaI (destroyed), 3' cloning site: BsaI (destroyed). Ubiquitin-conjugating enzyme E2 D2 (EC 2.3.2.23) ((E3-independent) E2 ubiquitin-conjugating enzyme D2) (EC 2.3.2.24) (E2 ubiquitin-conjugating enzyme D2) (Ubiquitin carrier protein D2) (Ubiquitin-conjugating enzyme E2(17)KB 2) (Ubiquitin-conjugating enzyme E2-17 kDa 2) (Ubiquitin-protein ligase D2) (p53-regulated ubiquitin-conjugating enzyme 1)
How to cite: pAIP4_2ESK was a gift from Christopher Bahl (Addgene plasmid # 234232 ; http://n2t.net/addgene:234232 ; RRID:Addgene_234232)
